Addgene plasmid #84363: CAGhCBFA2T2
Purpose: FLAG-HA tagged human CBFA2T2
Depositing lab: Danny Reinberg. Depositing organization: NYU Grossman School of Medicine. Publication: Co-repressor CBFA2T2 regulates pluripotency and germline development. Tu S, Narendra V, Yamaji M, Vidal SE, Rojas LA, Wang X, Kim SY, Garcia BA, Tuschl T, Stadtfeld M, Reinberg D. Nature. 2016 Jun 8;534(7607):387-90. doi: 10.1038/nature18004. PubMed 27281218.
Backbone
  Vector backbone: pCAG
  Backbone manufacturer: Dr. Peter Andrews
  Backbone size w/o insert (bp): 7201
  Vector type: Mammalian Expression
  Selectable markers: Puromycin
Growth in bacteria
  Bacterial resistance: Ampicillin, 100 μg/mL
  Growth temperature: 37°C
  Growth strain: DH5alpha
  Copy number: High Copy
Gene/Insert
  Gene/Insert name: CBFA2T2
  Species: H. sapiens (human)
  Insert size (bp): 1869
  Entrez Gene: CBFA2T2 (a.k.a. EHT, MTGR1, ZMYND3, p85)
  Promoter: CAG
  Tag / fusion protein: FLAG (N terminal on insert); HA (C terminal on insert)
  Cloning method: Restriction Enzyme; 5′ cloning site unknown (unknown if destroyed); 3′ cloning site unknown (unknown if destroyed)
  Sequencing primers: 5′ pCAG-F; 3′ pCDH-rev
Terms and licenses: Academic/Nonprofit Terms; Industry Terms: Not Available to Industry
How to cite: CAGhCBFA2T2 was a gift from Danny Reinberg (Addgene plasmid # 84363 ; http://n2t.net/addgene:84363 ; RRID:Addgene_84363)
