[The description below was written by a language model from this plasmid's Addgene catalogue record and pLannotate feature annotations shown in this document.]
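Description:
CAGhCBFA2T2 is a mammalian expression plasmid built on a pCAG backbone for producing epitope-tagged human CBFA2T2 (also known as MTGR1, EHT or ZMYND3). It is maintained in E. coli through a high-copy ColE1/pUC-type origin and an ampicillin resistance gene (β-lactamase). The annotated full sequence is 8,295 nt, which is somewhat smaller than the sum of the catalogue's backbone and insert sizes; the record does not explain the difference. Remnants of lac regulatory elements and a pBluescript polylinker are also annotated, along with an SV40 origin of replication, which can support episomal replication in cells expressing SV40 large T antigen.

Expression is driven by the composite CAG promoter, annotated here as the CMV immediate-early enhancer, the chicken β-actin promoter and a chimeric β-actin/β-globin intron, a combination that gives strong, broadly active transcription, including in stem cells. The CBFA2T2 coding sequence is flanked by an N-terminal FLAG tag and a C-terminal HA tag. The annotation software matched these only as short fragments of the 3xFLAG and 3xHA references, consistent with roughly single copies of each epitope. Downstream, an EMCV IRES links the puromycin N-acetyltransferase gene to the same transcript, which terminates at a bovine growth hormone polyadenylation signal. Puromycin selection therefore enriches for cells that also express the tagged protein.

CBFA2T2 is a transcriptional co-repressor that partners with PRDM14 in regulating embryonic stem cell pluripotency and primordial germ cell formation. The dual tags suit the construct to detection and sequential affinity purification of CBFA2T2 and its associated factors, and to overexpression or rescue experiments in mammalian cells.
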