Features (pLannotate 1.2.2; 23 found; start..end, strand, type, name):
    588..722     +  polyA_signal   SV40 poly(A) signal: SV40 polyadenylation signal
    736..1115    +  enhancer       CMV enhancer: human cytomegalovirus immediate early enhancer
   1118..1393    +  promoter       chicken β-actin promoter: No description available
   1394..2402    +  intron         chimeric intron: chimera between introns from chicken β-actin and rabbit β-globin
   2471..2491    +  CDS            3xFLAG (fragment): three tandem FLAG® epitope tags
   2496..4307    +  CDS            CBFA2T2: MTG8R_HUMAN - Also known as EHT, MTGR1. Experimental evidence at protein level: Swiss-Prot protein existence level 1. Transcriptional corepressor which facilitates transcriptional repression via its association with DNA-binding transcription factors and recruitment of other corepressors and histone-modifying enzymes (PubMed:12559562, PubMed:15203199). Via association with PRDM14 is involved in regulation of embryonic stem cell (ESC) pluripotency (PubMed:27281218). Involved in primordial germ cell (PCG) formation. Stabilizes PRDM14 and OCT4 on chromatin in a homooligomerization- dependent manne
   4308..4336    +  CDS            3xHA (fragment): three tandem HA epitope tags
   4346..4369    -  misc_feature   MCS (fragment): pBluescript multiple cloning site
   4371..4943    +  misc_feature   IRES: internal ribosome entry site (IRES) of the encephalomyocarditis virus (EMCV)
   4957..5556    +  CDS            PuroR: puromycin N-acetyltransferase; pac from Streptomyces alboniger; confers resistance to puromycin
   5643..5867    +  polyA_signal   bGH poly(A) signal: bovine growth hormone polyadenylation signal
   5871..5887    +  promoter       SV40 promoter (fragment): SV40 enhancer and early promoter
   5938..5954    -  protein_bind   lac operator: The lac repressor binds to the lac operator to inhibit transcription in E. coli. This inhibition can be relieved by adding lactose or isopropyl-β-D-thiogalactopyranoside (IPTG). lac repressor encoded by lacI
   5962..5992    -  promoter       lac promoter: promoter for the E. coli lac operon
   6007..6028    -  protein_bind   CAP binding site: CAP binding activates transcription in the presence of cAMP. E. coli catabolite activator protein
   6041..6080    -  CDS            lacI (fragment): lac repressor; lacI; The lac repressor binds to the lac operator to inhibit transcription in E. coli. This inhibition can be relieved by adding lactose or isopropyl-β-D-thiogalactopyranoside (IPTG).
   6087..6109    +  promoter       SV40 promoter (fragment): SV40 enhancer and early promoter
   6133..6268    +  rep_origin     SV40 ori: SV40 origin of replication
   6288..6422    +  polyA_signal   SV40 poly(A) signal: SV40 polyadenylation signal
   6424..6478    -  CDS            lacI (fragment): lac repressor; lacI; The lac repressor binds to the lac operator to inhibit transcription in E. coli. This inhibition can be relieved by adding lactose or isopropyl-β-D-thiogalactopyranoside (IPTG).
   6661..7249    -  rep_origin     ori: high-copy-number ColE1/pMB1/pBR322/pUC origin of replication
   7420..8280    -  CDS            AmpR: β-lactamase; bla; confers resistance to ampicillin, carbenicillin, and related antibiotics
   8281..2       -  promoter       AmpR promoter (fragment) (across the origin): bla
>Addgene plasmid #84363 | CAGhCBFA2T2 | depositor full sequence | sequence record 160939 | Full Sequence
ATGACCGCTTTGGAAAAACAAAGACTGTATTTCCTGGAAATTAATGTTTATTCAATAAACTGTGTATTCA
GCTATATCACATAGTGGTGAGGCTGAAATGAGGCGGGAAGAGGCGGTTGGGGCTTAATTATATCAATTTG
GGTGGCCCCACAGCGCCTCCAAGGCGCCAGTCCTGTTTTGACAAGTTGCCTCTGGAAGCCTCTACAATGC
CTCTCTTCTTTTTCTCCAGAGTAAGCGGAGGCCAGGGGCCCCCGGCCTCTGCTTAATACTAAAAAAAACA
GCTGTTGTCATAGTAATGATTGGGTGGAAACATTCCAGGCCTGGGTGGAGAGGCTTTTTGCTTCCTCTTG
CAAAACCACACTGACATTCCAGGCCTGGGTGGAGAGGCTTTTTGCTTCCTCTTGCAAAACCACACTGCCC
TCTGGAGGGCAGTTGCCTAGCAACTAACTAAAAGAGGATGTCGCACGGCCAGCTGCGGTCAGTTAGTCAC
TTCCTGCTTAACTGACTTGACATTTTCTATTTTAAGAGTCGGGAGGAAAATTACTGTGTTGGAGGCCCTC
CGCCATCTTCTGAAGCTGAATCGAATTAACTTGTTTATTGCAGCTTATAATGGTTACAAATAAAGCAATA
GCATCACAAATTTCACAAATAAAGCATTTTTTTCACTGCATTCTAGTTGTGGTTTGTCCAAACTCATCAA
TGTATCTTATCATGTCTGGATCTGATATCATCGTCGACATTGATTATTGACTAGTTATTAATAGTAATCA
ATTACGGGGTCATTAGTTCATAGCCCATATATGGAGTTCCGCGTTACATAACTTACGGTAAATGGCCCGC
CTGGCTGACCGCCCAACGACCCCCGCCCATTGACGTCAATAATGACGTATGTTCCCATAGTAACGCCAAT
AGGGACTTTCCATTGACGTCAATGGGTGGACTATTTACGGTAAACTGCCCACTTGGCAGTACATCAAGTG
TATCATATGCCAAGTACGCCCCCTATTGACGTCAATGACGGTAAATGGCCCGCCTGGCATTATGCCCAGT
ACATGACCTTATGGGACTTTCCTACTTGGCAGTACATCTACGTATTAGTCATCGCTATTACCATGGGTCG
AGGTGAGCCCCACGTTCTGCTTCACTCTCCCCATCTCCCCCCCCTCCCCACCCCCAATTTTGTATTTATT
TATTTTTTAATTATTTTGTGCAGCGATGGGGGCGGGGGGGGGGGGGGCGCGCGCCAGGCGGGGCGGGGCG
GGGCGAGGGGCGGGGCGGGGCGAGGCGGAGAGGTGCGGCGGCAGCCAATCAGAGCGGCGCGCTCCGAAAG
TTTCCTTTTATGGCGAGGCGGCGGCGGCGGCGGCCCTATAAAAAGCGAAGCGCGCGGCGGGCGGGAGTCG
CTGCGTTGCCTTCGCCCCGTGCCCCGCTCCGCGCCGCCTCGCGCCGCCCGCCCCGGCTCTGACTGACCGC
GTTACTCCCACAGGTGAGCGGGCGGGACGGCCCTTCTCCTCCGGGCTGTAATTAGCGCTTGGTTTAATGA
CGGCTCGTTTCTTTTCTGTGGCTGCGTGAAAGCCTTAAAGGGCTCCGGGAGGGCCCTTTGTGCGGGGGGG
AGCGGCTCGGGGGGTGCGTGCGTGTGTGTGTGCGTGGGGAGCGCCGCGTGCGGCCCGCGCTGCCCGGCGG
CTGTGAGCGCTGCGGGCGCGGCGCGGGGCTTTGTGCGCTCCGCGTGTGCGCGAGGGGAGCGCGGCCGGGG
GCGGTGCCCCGCGGTGCGGGGGGGCTGCGAGGGGAACAAAGGCTGCGTGCGGGGTGTGTGCGTGGGGGGG
TGAGCAGGGGGTGTGGGCGCGGCGGTCGGGCTGTAACCCCCCCCTGCACCCCCCTCCCCGAGTTGCTGAG
CACGGCCCGGCTTCGGGTGCGGGGCTCCGTGCGGGGCGTGGCGCGGGGCTCGCCGTGCCGGGCGGGGGGT
GGCGGCAGGTGGGGGTGCCGGGCGGGGCGGGGCCGCCTCGGGCCGGGGAGGGCTCGGGGGAGGGGCGCGG
CGGCCCCGGAGCGCCGGCGGCTGTCGAGGCGCGGCGAGCCGCAGCCATTGCCTTTTATGGTAATCGTGCG
AGAGGGCGCAGGGACTTCCTTTGTCCCAAATCTGGCGGAGCCGAAATCTGGGAGGCGCCGCCGCACCCCC
TCTAGCGGGCGCGGGCGAAGCGGTGCGGCGCCGGCAGGAAGGAAATGGGCGGGGAGGGCCTTCGTGCGTC
GCCGCGCCGCCGTCCCCTTCTCCATCTCCAGCCTCGGGGCTGCCGCAGGGGGACGGCTGCCTTCGGGGGG
GACGGGGCAGGGCGGGGTTCGGCTTCTGGCGTGTGACCGGCGGCTCTAGAGCCTCTGCTAACCATGTTCA
TGCCTTCTTCTTTTTCCTACAGCTCCTGGGCAACGTGCTGGTTGTTGTGCTGTCTCATCATTTTGGCAAA
GAATTCCTCGAGGCCACCATGGACTACAAAGACGATGACGACAAGATGGCTAAAGAATCTGGAATAAGCT
TGAAAGAAATACAGGTCCTGGCAAGGCAATGGAAAGTTGGTCCTGAGAAAAGGGTGCCAGCGATGCCTGG
ATCGCCTGTGGAAGTGAAGATACAGTCCAGATCCTCACCTCCCACCATGCCACCCCTCCCACCAATAAAT
CCTGGAGGACCGAGGCCAGTGTCCTTCACTCCTACTGCATTAAGCAATGGCATCAACCATTCTCCTCCTA
CCCTGAATGGTGCCCCATCACCGCCACAGAGATTCAGCAATGGTCCTGCCTCCTCCACATCATCTGCACT
CACAAATCAGCAATTGCCAGCCACTTGTGGTGCTCGACAACTCAGCAAGTTGAAACGCTTTCTTACCACT
CTGCAACAGTTTGGCAATGACATCTCCCCTGAGATTGGGGAGAAGGTGCGGACTCTTGTTCTTGCACTGG
TGAACTCAACAGTGACAATTGAGGAATTCCACTGTAAGCTCCAAGAAGCCACAAACTTTCCCCTTCGTCC
TTTTGTGATTCCATTTCTCAAGGCCAACCTGCCCCTGCTGCAGCGGGAACTGCTGCACTGCGCTCGGGCG
GCCAAGCAGACCCCATCCCAGTACCTGGCTCAGCACGAACACCTTCTGCTCAACACAAGCATTGCATCGC
CTGCTGACTCGTCAGAGTTGCTCATGGAGGTGCACGGAAATGGGAAGAGGCCCAGTCCAGAGAGGAGAGA
AGAGAATAGTTTTGATAGAGACACAATTGCTCCTGAGCCTCCTGCCAAGAGAGTATGTACCATCAGCCCT
GCTCCTCGGCACAGTCCTGCTCTCACTGTGCCCCTCATGAATCCCGGGGGCCAATTCCATCCTACCCCTC
CACCTCTTCAGCATTACACCTTAGAGGATATTGCAACTTCTCACCTGTATCGGGAACCCAACAAGATGCT
AGAGCATCGAGAAGTTCGTGATAGACACCACAGTCTTGGTCTAAATGGAGGCTATCAAGATGAGTTGGTA
GATCATCGTTTGACAGAAAGGGAATGGGCTGATGAATGGAAACATCTTGACCATGCGCTGAATTGCATTA
TGGAAATGGTAGAGAAAACAAGGCGCTCTATGGCAGTTCTGCGGCGCTGTCAGGAATCAGATCGTGAAGA
ACTCAACTACTGGAAAAGACGGTACAATGAAAACACAGAGCTGAGGAAAACGGGGACCGAGTTGGTCTCC
AGGCAGCACAGCCCTGGGAGTGCAGATTCTCTCAGCAATGATTCTCAGAGAGAGTTCAACAGCAGGCCAG
GTACAGGATACGTACCTGTGGAGTTTTGGAAAAAAACAGAAGAAGCTGTGAATAAGGTGAAAATTCAGGC
CATGTCAGAAGTACAGAAGGCCGTCGCTGAGGCAGAGCAGAAAGCCTTTGAAGTGATTGCAACAGAGAGA
GCACGAATGGAGCAAACCATAGCGGATGTCAAGCGGCAGGCCGCAGAGGATGCTTTCCTCGTCATCAATG
AGCAAGAGGAGTCCACGGAGAACTGCTGGAACTGTGGCCGCAAAGCCAGCGAGACATGCAGTGGCTGCAA
TATCGCGCGATACTGTGGCTCTTTCTGCCAGCACAAGGACTGGGAGCGGCACCACCGCCTCTGTGGTCAG
AACCTGCATGGCCAGAGCCCCCACGGCCAGGGCCGGCCGCTGCTTCCTGTAGGCAGGGGCTCCTCTGCCA
GGTCCGCCGACTGCAGCGTGCCCAGCCCAGCCCTCGACAAGACCTCGGCAACCACATCGCGTTCCTCAAC
ACCTGCTTCTGTGACAGCTATCGACACCAACGGACTCTACCCATACGATGTTCCAGATTACGCTTAGGCG
GCCGCTCGATAAGCTTGATATCGAATTCCGCCCCTCTCCCTCCCCCCCCCCTAACGTTACTGGCCGAAGC
CGCTTGGAATAAGGCCGGTGTGCGTTTGTCTATATGTTATTTTCCACCATATTGCCGTCTTTTGGCAATG
TGAGGGCCCGGAAACCTGGCCCTGTCTTCTTGACGAGCATTCCTAGGGGTCTTTCCCCTCTCGCCAAAGG
AATGCAAGGTCTGTTGAATGTCGTGAAGGAAGCAGTTCCTCTGGAAGCTTCTTGAAGACAAACAACGTCT
GTAGCGACCCTTTGCAGGCAGCGGAACCCCCCACCTGGCGACAGGTGCCTCTGCGGCCAAAAGCCACGTG
TATAAGATACACCTGCAAAGGCGGCACAACCCCAGTGCCACGTTGTGAGTTGGATAGTTGTGGAAAGAGT
CAAATGGCTCTCCTCAAGCGTATTCAACAAGGGGCTGAAGGATGCCCAGAAGGTACCCCATTGTATGGGA
TCTGATCTGGGGCCTCGGTGCACATGCTTTACATGTGTTTAGTCGAGGTTAAAAAACGTCTAGGCCCCCC
GAACCACGGGGACGTGGTTTTCCTTTGAAAAACACGATGATAATATGGCCACAACCATGACCGAGTACAA
GCCCACGGTGCGCCTCGCCACCCGCGACGACGTCCCCCGGGCCGTACGCACCCTCGCCGCCGCGTTCGCC
GACTACCCCGCCACGCGCCACACCGTCGATCCGGACCGCCACATCGAGCGGGTCACCGAGCTGCAAGAAC
TCTTCCTCACGCGCGTCGGGCTCGACATCGGCAAGGTGTGGGTCGCGGACGACGGCGCCGCGGTGGCGGT
CTGGACCACGCCGGAGAGCGTCGAAGCGGGGGCGGTGTTCGCCGAGATCGGCCCGCGCATGGCCGAGTTG
AGCGGTTCCCGGCTGGCCGCGCAGCAACAGATGGAAGGCCTCCTGGCGCCGCACCGGCCCAAGGAGCCCG
CGTGGTTCCTGGCCACCGTCGGCGTCTCGCCCGACCACCAGGGCAAGGGTCTGGGCAGCGCCGTCGTGCT
CCCCGGAGTGGAGGCGGCCGAGCGCGCCGGGGTGCCCGCCTTCCTGGAGACCTCCGCGCCCCGCAACCTC
CCCTTCTACGAGCGGCTCGGCTTCACCGTCACCGCCGACGTCGAGGTGCCCGAAGGACCGCGCACCTGGT
GCATGACCCGCAAGCCCGGTGCCTGACGCCCGCCCCACGACCCGCAGCGCCCGACCGAAAGGAGCGCACG
ACCCCATGCATCGATGATCTAGAGCTCGCTGATCAGCCTCGACTGTGCCTTCTAGTTGCCAGCCATCTGT
TGTTTGCCCCTCCCCCGTGCCTTCCTTGACCCTGGAAGGTGCCACTCCCACTGTCCTTTCCTAATAAAAT
GAGGAAATTGCATCGCATTGTCTGAGTAGGTGTCATTCTATTCTGGGGGGTGGGGTGGGGCAGGACAGCA
AGGGGGAGGATTGGGAAGACAATAGCAGGCATGCTGGGGATGCGGTGGGCTCTATGGCTTCTGAGGCGGA
AAGAACCTGCAGCCCAAGCTTGGCGTAATCATGGTCATAGCTGTTTCCTGTGTGAAATTGTTATCCGCTC
ACAATTCCACACAACATACGAGCCGGAAGCATAAAGTGTAAAGCCTGGGGTGCCTAATGAGTGAGCTAAC
TCACATTAATTGCGTTGCGCTCACTGCCCGCTTTCCAGTCGGGAAACCTGTCGTGCCAGCGGATCCGCAT
CTCAATTAGTCAGCAACCATAGTCCCGCCCCTAACTCCGCCCATCCCGCCCCTAACTCCGCCCAGTTCCG
CCCATTCTCCGCCCCATGGCTGACTAATTTTTTTTATTTATGCAGAGGCCGAGGCCGCCTCGGCCTCTGA
GCTATTCCAGAAGTAGTGAGGAGGCTTTTTTGGAGGCCTAGGCTTTTGCAAAAAGCTAACTTGTTTATTG
CAGCTTATAATGGTTACAAATAAAGCAATAGCATCACAAATTTCACAAATAAAGCATTTTTTTCACTGCA
TTCTAGTTGTGGTTTGTCCAAACTCATCAATGTATCTTATCATGTCTGGATCCGCTGCATTAATGAATCG
GCCAACGCGCGGGGAGAGGCGGTTTGCGTATTGGGCGCTCTTCCGCTTCCTCGCTCACTGACTCGCTGCG
CTCGGTCGTTCGGCTGCGGCGAGCGGTATCAGCTCACTCAAAGGCGGTAATACGGTTATCCACAGAATCA
GGGGATAACGCAGGAAAGAACATGTGAGCAAAAGGCCAGCAAAAGGCCAGGAACCGTAAAAAGGCCGCGT
TGCTGGCGTTTTTCCATAGGCTCCGCCCCCCTGACGAGCATCACAAAAATCGACGCTCAAGTCAGAGGTG
GCGAAACCCGACAGGACTATAAAGATACCAGGCGTTTCCCCCTGGAAGCTCCCTCGTGCGCTCTCCTGTT
CCGACCCTGCCGCTTACCGGATACCTGTCCGCCTTTCTCCCTTCGGGAAGCGTGGCGCTTTCTCAATGCT
CACGCTGTAGGTATCTCAGTTCGGTGTAGGTCGTTCGCTCCAAGCTGGGCTGTGTGCACGAACCCCCCGT
TCAGCCCGACCGCTGCGCCTTATCCGGTAACTATCGTCTTGAGTCCAACCCGGTAAGACACGACTTATCG
CCACTGGCAGCAGCCACTGGTAACAGGATTAGCAGAGCGAGGTATGTAGGCGGTGCTACAGAGTTCTTGA
AGTGGTGGCCTAACTACGGCTACACTAGAAGGACAGTATTTGGTATCTGCGCTCTGCTGAAGCCAGTTAC
CTTCGGAAAAAGAGTTGGTAGCTCTTGATCCGGCAAACAAACCACCGCTGGTAGCGGTGGTTTTTTTGTT
TGCAAGCAGCAGATTACGCGCAGAAAAAAAGGATCTCAAGAAGATCCTTTGATCTTTTCTACGGGGTCTG
ACGCTCAGTGGAACGAAAACTCACGTTAAGGGATTTTGGTCATGAGATTATCAAAAAGGATCTTCACCTA
GATCCTTTTAAATTAAAAATGAAGTTTTAAATCAATCTAAAGTATATATGAGTAAACTTGGTCTGACAGT
TACCAATGCTTAATCAGTGAGGCACCTATCTCAGCGATCTGTCTATTTCGTTCATCCATAGTTGCCTGAC
TCCCCGTCGTGTAGATAACTACGATACGGGAGGGCTTACCATCTGGCCCCAGTGCTGCAATGATACCGCG
AGACCCACGCTCACCGGCTCCAGATTTATCAGCAATAAACCAGCCAGCCGGAAGGGCCGAGCGCAGAAGT
GGTCCTGCAACTTTATCCGCCTCCATCCAGTCTATTAATTGTTGCCGGGAAGCTAGAGTAAGTAGTTCGC
CAGTTAATAGTTTGCGCAACGTTGTTGCCATTGCTACAGGCATCGTGGTGTCACGCTCGTCGTTTGGTAT
GGCTTCATTCAGCTCCGGTTCCCAACGATCAAGGCGAGTTACATGATCCCCCATGTTGTGCAAAAAAGCG
GTTAGCTCCTTCGGTCCTCCGATCGTTGTCAGAAGTAAGTTGGCCGCAGTGTTATCACTCATGGTTATGG
CAGCACTGCATAATTCTCTTACTGTCATGCCATCCGTAAGATGCTTTTCTGTGACTGGTGAGTACTCAAC
CAAGTCATTCTGAGAATAGTGTATGCGGCGACCGAGTTGCTCTTGCCCGGCGTCAATACGGGATAATACC
GCGCCACATAGCAGAACTTTAAAAGTGCTCATCATTGGAAAACGTTCTTCGGGGCGAAAACTCTCAAGGA
TCTTACCGCTGTTGAGATCCAGTTCGATGTAACCCACTCGTGCACCCAACTGATCTTCAGCATCTTTTAC
TTTCACCAGCGTTTCTGGGTGAGCAAAAACAGGAAGGCAAAATGCCGCAAAAAAGGGAATAAGGGCGACA
CGGAAATGTTGAATACTCATACTCTTCCTTTTTCA
