>Addgene plasmid #84363 | CAGhCBFA2T2 | addgene partial sequence | sequence record 171360 | Addgene Partial NGS Result (insert)
CCCCCGGAGCGCCGGCGGCTGTCGAGGCGCGGCGAGCCGCAGCCATTGCCTTTTATGGTAATCGTGCGAG
AGGGCGCAGGGACTTCCTTTGTCCCAAATCTGTGCGGAGCCGAAATCTGGGAGGCGCCGCCGCACCCCCT
CTAGCGGGCGCGGGGCGAAGCGGTGCGGCGCCGGCAGGAAGGAAATGGGCGGGGAGGGCCTTCGTGCGTC
GCCGCGCCGCCGTCCCCTTCTCCCTCTCCAGCCTCGGGGCTGTCCGCGGGGGGACGGCTGCCTTCGGGGG
GGACGGGGCAGGGCGGGGTTCGGCTTCTGGCGTGTGACCGGCGGCTCTAGAGCCTCTGCTAACCATGTTC
ATGCCTTCTTCTTTTTCCTACAGCTCCTGGGCAACGTGCTGGTTATTGTGCTGTCTCATCATTTTGGCAA
AGAATTCCTCGAGGCCACCATGGACTACAAAGACGATGACGACAAGATGGCTAAAGAATCTGGAATAAGC
TTGAAAGAAATACAGGTCCTGGCAAGGCAATGGAAAGTTGGTCCTGAGAAAAGGGTGCCAGCGATGCCTG
GATCGCCTGTGGAAGTGAAGATACAGTCCAGATCCTCACCTCCCACCATGCCACCCCTCCCACCAATAAA
TCCTGGAGGACCGAGGCCAGTGTCCTTCACTCCTACTGCATTAAGCAATGGCATCAACCATTCTCCTCCT
ACCCTGAATGGTGCCCCATCACCGCCACAGAGATTCAGCAATGGTCCTGCCTCCTCCACATCATCTGCAC
TCACAAATCAGCAATTGCCAGCCACTTGTGGTGCTCGACAACTCAGCAAGTTGAAACGCTTTCTTACCAC
TCTGCAACAGTTTGGCAATGACATCTCCCCTGAGATTGGGGAGAAGGTGCGGACTCTTGTTCTTGCACTG
GTGAACTCAACAGTGACAATTGAGGAATTCCACTGTAAGCTCCAAGAAGCCACAAACTTTCCCCTTCGTC
CTTTTGTGATTCCATTTCTCAAGGCCAACCTGCCCCTGCTGCAGCGGGAACTGCTGCACTGCGCTCGGGC
GGCCAAGCAGACCCCATCCCAGTACCTGGCTCAGCACGAACACCTTCTGCTCAACACAAGCATTGCATCG
CCTGCTGACTCGTCAGAGTTGCTCATGGAGGTGCACGGAAATGGGAAGAGGCCCAGTCCAGAGAGGAGAG
AAGAGAATAGTTTTGATAGAGACACAATTGCTCCTGAGCCTCCTGCCAAGAGAGTATGTACCATCAGCCC
TGCTCCTCGGCACAGTCCTGCTCTCACTGTGCCCCTCATGAATCCTGGGGGCCAATTCCATCCTACCCCT
CCACCTCTTCAGCATTACACCTTAGAGGATATTGCAACTTCTCACCTGTATCGGGAACCCAACAAGATGC
TAGAGCATCGAGAAGTTCGTGATAGACACCACAGTCTTGGTCTAAATGGAGGCTATCAAGATGAGTTGGT
AGATCATCGTTTGACAGAAAGGGAATGGGCTGATGAATGGAAACATCTTGACCATGCGCTGAATTGCATT
ATGGAAATGGTAGAGAAAACAAGGCGCTCTATGGCAGTTCTGCGGCGCTGTCAGGAATCAGATCGTGAAG
AACTCAACTACTGGAAAAGACGGTACAATGAAAACACAGAGCTGAGGAAAACGGGGACCGAGTTGGTCTC
CAGGCAGCACAGCCCTGGGAGTGCAGATTCTCTCAGCAATGATTCTCAGAGAGAGTTCAACAGCAGGCCA
GGTACAGGATACGTACCTGTGGAGTTTTGGAAAAAAACAGAAGAAGCTGTGAATAAGGTGAAAATTCAGG
CCATGTCAGAAGTACAGAAGGCCGTCGCTGAGGCAGAGCAGAAAGCCTTTGAAGTGATTGCAACAGAGAG
AGCACGAATGGAGCAAACCATAGCGGATGTCAAGCGGCAGGCCGCAGAGGATGCTTTCCTCGTCATCAAT
GAGCAAGAGGAGTCCACGGAGAACTGCTGGAACTGTGGCCGCAAAGCCAGCGAGACATGCAGTGGCTGCA
ATATCGCGCGATACTGTGGCTCTTTCTGCCAGCACAAGGACTGGGAGCGGCACCACCGCCTCTGTGGTCA
GAACCTGCATGGCCAGAGCCCCCACGGCCAGGGCCGGCCGCTGCTTCCTGTAGGCAGGGGCTCCTCTGCC
AGGTCCGCCGACTGCAGCGTGCCCAGCCCAGCCCTCGACAAGACCTCGGCAACCACATCGCGTTCCTCAA
CACCTGCTTCTGTGACAGCTATCGACACCAACGGACTCTACCCATACGATGTTCCAGATTACGCTTAGGC
GGCCGCTCGATAAGCT
