>Addgene plasmid #84363 | CAGhCBFA2T2 | addgene partial sequence | sequence record 171361 | Addgene Partial NGS Result (backbone)
GCCCCTAACGTTACTGGCCGAAGCCGCTTGGAATAAGGCCGGTGTGCGTTTGTCTATATGTTATTTTCCA
CCATATTGCCGTCTTTTGGCAATGTGAGGGCCCGGAAACCTGGCCCTGTCTTCTTGACGAGCATTCCTAG
GGGTCTTTCCCCTCTCGCCAAAGGAATGCAAGGTCTGTTGAATGTCGTGAAGGAAGCAGTTCCTCTGGAA
GCTTCTTGAAGACAAACAACGTCTGTAGCGACCCTTTGCAGGCAGCGGAACCCCCCACCTGGCGACAGGT
GCCTCTGCGGCCAAAAGCCACGTGTATAAGATACACCTGCAAAGGCGGCACAACCCCAGTGCCACGTTGT
GAGTTGGATAGTTGTGGAAAGAGTCAAATGGCTCTCCTCAAGCGTATTCAACAAGGGGCTGAAGGATGCC
CAGAAGGTACCCCATTGTATGGGATCTGATCTGGGGCCTCGGTGCACATGCTTTACATGTGTTTAGTCGA
GGTTAAAAAAACGTCTAGGCCCCCCGAACCACGGGGACGTGGTTTTCCTTTGAAAAACACGATGATAATA
TGGCCACAACCATGACCGAGTACAAGCCCACGGTGCGCCTCGCCACCCGCGACGACGTCCCCAGGGCCGT
ACGCACCCTCGCCGCCGCGTTCGCCGACTACCCCGCCACGCGCCACACCGTCGATCCGGACCGCCACATC
GAGCGGGTCACCGAGCTGCAAGAACTCTTCCTCACGCGCGTCGGGCTCGACATCGGCAAGGTGTGGGTCG
CGGACGACGGCGCCGCGGTGGCGGTCTGGACCACGCCGGAGAGCGTCGAAGCGGGGGCGGTGTTCGCCGA
GATCGGCCCGCGCATGGCCGAGTTGAGCGGTTCCCGGCTGGCCGCGCAGCAACAGATGGAAGGCCTCCTG
GCGCCGCACCGGCCCAAGGAGCCCGCGTGGTTCCTGGCCACCGTCGGCGTCTCGCCCGACCACCAGGGCA
AGGGTCTGGGCAGCGCCGTCGTGCTCCCCGGAGTGGAGGCGGCCGAGCGCGCCGGGGTGCCCGCCTTCCT
GGAGACCTCCGCGCCCCGCAACCTCCCCTTCTACGAGCGGCTCGGCTTCACCGTCACCGCCGACGTCGAG
GTGCCCGAAGGACCGCGCACCTGGTGCATGACCCGCAAGCCCGGTGCCTGACGCCCGCCCCACGACCCGC
AGCGCCCGACCGAAAGGAGCGCACGACCCCATGCATCGATGATCTAGAGCTCGCTGATCAGCCTCGACTG
TGCCTTCTAGTTGCCAGCCATCTGTTGTTTGCCCCTCCCCCGTGCCTTCCTTGACCCTGGAAGGTGCCAC
TCCCACTGTCCTTTCCTAATAAAATGAGGAAATTGCATCGCATTGTCTGAGTAGGTGTCATTCTATTCTG
GGGGGTGGGGTGGGGCAGGACAGCAAGGGGGAGGATTGGGAAGACAATAGCAGGCATGCTGGGGATGCGG
TGGGCTCTATGGCTTCTGAGGCGGAAAGAACCTGCAGCCCAAGCTTGGCGTAATCATGGTCATAGCTGTT
TCCTGTGTGAAATTGTTATCCGCTCACAATTCCACACAACATACGAGCCGGAAGCATAAAGTGTAAAGCC
TGGGGTGCCTAATGAGTGAGCTAACTCACATTAATTGCGTTGCGCTCACTGCCCGCTTTCCAGTCGGGAA
ACCTGTCGTGCCAGCGGATCCGCATCTCAATTAGTCAGCAACCATAGTCCCGCCCCTAACTCCGCCCATC
CCGCCCCTAACTCCGCCCAGTTCCGCCCATTCTCCGCCCCATGGCTGACTAATTTTTTTTATTTATGCAG
AGGCCGAGGCCGCCTCGGCCTCTGAGCTATTCCAGAAGTAGTGAGGAGGCTTTTTTGGAGGCCTAGGCTT
TTGCAAAAAGCTAACTTGTTTATTGCAGCTTATAATGGTTACAAATAAAGCAATAGCATCACAAATTTCA
CAAATAAAGCATTTTTTTCACTGCATTCTAGTTGTGGTTTGTCCAAACTCATCAATGTATCTTATCATGT
CTGGATCCGCTGCATTAATGAATCGGCCAACGCGCGGGGAGAGGCGGTTTGCGTATTGGGCGCTCTTCCG
CTTCCTCGCTCACTGACTCGCTGCGCTCGGTCGTTCGGCTGCGGCGAGCGGTATCAGCTCACTCAAAGGC
GGTAATACGGTTATCCACAGAATCAGGGGATAACGCAGGAAAGAACATGTGAGCAAAAGGCCAGCAAAAG
GCCAGGAACCGTAAAAAGGCCGCGTTGCTGGCGTTTTTCCATAGGCTCCGCCCCCCTGACGAGCATCACA
AAAATCGACGCTCAAGTCAGAGGTGGCGAAACCCGACAGGACTATAAAGATACCAGGCGTTTCCCCCTGG
AAGCTCCCTCGTGCGCTCTCCTGTTCCGACCCTGCCGCTTACCGGATACCTGTCCGCCTTTCTCCCTTCG
GGAAGCGTGGCGCTTTCTCATAGCTCACGCTGTAGGTATCTCAGTTCGGTGTAGGTCGTTCGCTCCAAGC
TGGGCTGTGTGCACGAACCCCCCGTTCAGCCCGACCGCTGCGCCTTATCCGGTAACTATCGTCTTGAGTC
CAACCCGGTAAGACACGACTTATCGCCACTGGCAGCAGCCACTGGTAACAGGATTAGCAGAGCGAGGTAT
GTAGGCGGTGCTACAGAGTTCTTGAAGTGGTGGCCTAACTACGGCTACACTAGAAGAACAGTATTTGGTA
TCTGCGCTCTGCTGAAGCCAGTTACCTTCGGAAAAAGAGTTGGTAGCTCTTGATCCGGCAAACAAACCAC
CGCTGGTAGCGGTGGTTTTTTTGTTTGCAAGCAGCAGATTACGCGCAGAAAAAAAGGATCTCAAGAAGAT
CCTTTGATCTTTTCTACGGGGTCTGACGCTCAGTGGAACGAAAACTCACGTTAAGGGATTTTGGTCATGA
GATTATCAAAAAGGATCTTCACCTAGATCCTTTTAAATTAAAAATGAAGTTTTAAATCAATCTAAAGTAT
ATATGAGTAAACTTGGTCTGACAGTTACCAATGCTTAATCAGTGAGGCACCTATCTCAGCGATCTGTCTA
TTTCGTTCATCCATAGTTGCCTGACTCCCCGTCGTGTAGATAACTACGATACGGGAGGGCTTACCATCTG
GCCCCAGTGCTGCAATGATACCGCGAGACCCACGCTCACCGGCTCCAGATTTATCAGCAATAAACCAGCC
AGCCGGAAGGGCCGAGCGCAGAAGTGGTCCTGCAACTTTATCCGCCTCCATCCAGTCTATTAATTGTTGC
CGGGAAGCTAGAGTAAGTAGTTCGCCAGTTAATAGTTTGCGCAACGTTGTTGCCATTGCTACAGGCATCG
TGGTGTCACGCTCGTCGTTTGGTATGGCTTCATTCAGCTCCGGTTCCCAACGATCAAGGCGAGTTACATG
ATCCCCCATGTTGTGCAAAAAAGCGGTTAGCTCCTTCGGTCCTCCGATCGTTGTCAGAAGTAAGTTGGCC
GCAGTGTTATCACTCATGGTTATGGCAGCACTGCATAATTCTCTTACTGTCATGCCATCCGTAAGATGCT
TTTCTGTGACTGGTGAGTACTCAACCAAGTCATTCTGAGAATAGTGTATGCGGCGACCGAGTTGCTCTTG
CCCGGCGTCAATACGGGATAATACCGCGCCACATAGCAGAACTTTAAAAGTGCTCATCATTGGAAAACGT
TCTTCGGGGCGAAAACTCTCAAGGATCTTACCGCTGTTGAGATCCAGTTCGATGTAACCCACTCGTGCAC
CCAACTGATCTTCAGCATCTTTTACTTTCACCAGCGTTTCTGGGTGAGCAAAAACAGGAAGGCAAAATGC
CGCAAAAAAGGGAATAAGGGCGACACGGAAATGTTGAATACTCATACTCTTCCTTTTTCAATGACCGCTT
TGGAAAAACAAAGACTGTATTTCCTGGAAATTAATGTTTATTCAATAAACTGTGTATTCAGCTATATTCA
CATAGTGGTGAGGCTGAAATGAGGCGGGAAGAGGCGGTTGGGGCTTAATTATATCAATTTGGGTGGCCCC
ACAGCGCCTCCAAGGCGCCAGTCCTGTTTTGACAAGTTGCCTCTGGAAGCCTCTCTTCTTTTTCTCCAGA
GTAAGCGGAGGCCAGGGGCCCCCGGCCTCTGCTTAATACTAAAAAAAACAGCTGTTGTCATAGTAATGAT
TGGGTGGAAACATTCCAGGCCTGGGTGGAGAGGCTTTTTGCTTCCTCTTGCAAAACCACACTGACATTCC
AGGCCTGGGTGGAGAGGCTTTTTGCTTCCTCTTGCAAAACCACACTGCCCTCTGGAGGGCAGTTGCCTAG
CAACTAATTAAAAGAGGATGTCGCACGGCCAGCTGCGGTCAGTTAGTCACTTCCTGCTTAACTGACTTGA
CATTTTCTATTTTAAGAGTCGGGAGGAAAATTACTGTGTTGGAGGCCCTCCGCCATCTTCTGAAGCTGAA
TCGAATTAACTTGTTTATTGCAGCTTATAATGGTTACAAATAAAGCAATAGCATCACAAATTTCACAAAT
AAAGCATTTTTTTCACTGCATTCTAGTTGTGGTTTGTCCAAACTCATCAATGTATCTTATCATGTCTGGA
TCTGATATCATCGTCGACATTGATTATTGACTAGTTATTAATAGTAATCAATTACGGGGTCATTAGTTCA
TAGCCCATATATGGAGTTCCGCGTTACATAACTTACGGTAAATGGCCCGCCTGGCTGACCGCCCAACGAC
CCCCGCCCATTGACGTCAATAATGACGTATGTTCCCATAGTAACGCCAATAGGGACTTTCCATTGACGTC
AATGGGTGGAGTATTTACGGTAAACTGCCCACTTGGCAGTACATCAAGTGTATCATATGCCAAGTACGCC
CCCTATTGACGTCAATGACGGTAAATGGCCCGCCTGGCATTATGCCCAGTACATGACCTTATGGGACTTT
CCTACTTGGCAGTACATCTACGTATTAGTCATCGCTATTACCATGGTCGAGGTGAGCCCCACGTTCTGCT
TCACTCTCCCCATCTCCCCCCCCTCCCCACCCCCAATTTTGTATTTATTTATTTTTTAATTATTTTGTGC
AGCGA
